>Addgene plasmid #70476 | R777-E192 Hs.PRKAA1-nostop | depositor full sequence | sequence record 125925 | Full Sequence
TTAACGCTAGCATGGATGTTTTCCCAGTCACGACGTTGTAAAACGACGGCCAGTCTTAAAATTCGAGCTC
GGTCCGAGGATCCGAAATAATGATTTTATTTTGACTGATAGTGACCTGTTCGTTGCAACAAATTGATAAG
CAATGCTTTTTTATAATGCCAACTTTGTACAAAAAAGTTGGCACCATGCGCAGACTCAGTTCCTGGAGAA
AGATGGCGACAGCCGAGAAGCAGAAACACGACGGGCGGGTGAAGATCGGCCACTACATTCTGGGTGACAC
GCTGGGGGTCGGCACCTTCGGCAAAGTGAAGGTTGGCAAACATGAATTGACTGGGCATAAAGTAGCTGTG
AAGATACTCAATCGACAGAAGATTCGGAGCCTTGATGTGGTAGGAAAAATCCGCAGAGAAATTCAGAACC
TCAAGCTTTTCAGGCATCCTCATATAATTAAACTGTACCAGGTCATCAGTACACCATCTGATATTTTCAT
GGTGATGGAATATGTCTCAGGAGGAGAGCTATTTGATTATATCTGTAAGAATGGAAGGCTGGATGAAAAA
GAAAGTCGGCGTCTGTTCCAACAGATCCTTTCTGGTGTGGATTATTGTCACAGGCATATGGTGGTCCATA
GAGATTTGAAACCTGAAAATGTCCTGCTTGATGCACACATGAATGCAAAGATAGCTGATTTTGGTCTTTC
AAACATGATGTCAGATGGTGAATTTTTAAGAACAAGTTGTGGCTCACCCAACTATGCTGCACCAGAAGTA
ATTTCAGGAAGATTGTATGCAGGCCCAGAGGTAGATATATGGAGCAGTGGGGTTATTCTCTATGCTTTAT
TATGTGGAACCCTTCCATTTGATGATGACCATGTGCCAACTCTTTTTAAGAAGATATGTGATGGGATCTT
CTATACCCCTCAATATTTAAATCCTTCTGTGATTAGCCTTTTGAAACATATGCTGCAGGTGGATCCCATG
AAGAGGGCCACAATCAAAGATATCAGGGAACATGAATGGTTTAAACAGGACCTTCCAAAATATCTCTTTC
CTGAGGATCCATCATATAGTTCAACCATGATTGATGATGAAGCCTTAAAAGAAGTATGTGAAAAGTTTGA
GTGCTCAGAAGAGGAAGTTCTCAGCTGTCTTTACAACAGAAATCACCAGGATCCTTTGGCAGTTGCCTAC
CATCTCATAATAGATAACAGGAGAATAATGAATGAAGCCAAAGATTTCTATTTGGCGACAAGCCCACCTG
ATTCTTTTCTTGATGATCATCACCTGACTCGGCCCCATCCTGAAAGAGTACCATTCTTGGTTGCTGAAAC
ACCAAGGGCACGCCATACCCTTGATGAATTAAATCCACAGAAATCCAAACACCAAGGTGTAAGGAAAGCA
AAATGGCATTTAGGAATTAGAAGTCAAAGTCGACCAAATGATATTATGGCAGAAGTATGTAGAGCAATCA
AACAATTGGATTATGAATGGAAGGTTGTAAACCCATATTATTTGCGTGTACGAAGGAAGAATCCTGTGAC
AAGCACTTACTCCAAAATGAGTCTACAGTTATACCAAGTGGATAGTAGAACTTATCTACTGGATTTCCGT
AGTATTGATGATGAAATTACAGAAGCCAAATCAGGGACTGCTACTCCACAGAGATCGGGATCAGTTAGCA
ACTATCGATCTTGCCAAAGGAGTGATTCAGATGCTGAGGCTCAAGGAAAATCCTCAGAAGTTTCTCTTAC
CTCATCTGTGACCTCACTTGACTCTTCTCCTGTTGACCTAACTCCAAGACCTGGAAGTCACACAATAGAA
TTTTTTGAGATGTGTGCAAATCTAATTAAAATTCTTGCACAATCAACTTTCTTGTACAAAGTTGGCATTA
TAGGAAAGCATTGCTTATCAATTTGTTGCAACGAACAGGTCACTATCAGTCAAAATAAAATCATTATTTG
CATGCAAGCTTAGATCCTCTAGACCAGCCAGGACAGAAATGCCTCGACTTCGCTGCTACCCAAGGTTGCC
GGGTGACGCACACCGTGGAAACGGATGAAGGCACGAACCCAGTGGACATAAGCCTGTTCGGTTCGTAAGC
TGTAATGCAAGTAGCGTATGCGCTCACGCAACTGGTCCAGAACCTTGACCGAACGCAGCGGTGGTAACGG
CGCAGTGGCGGTTTTCATGGCTTGTTATGACTGTTTTTTTGGGGTACAGTCTATGCCTCGGGCATCCAAG
CAGCAAGCGCGTTACGCCGTGGGTCGATGTTTGATGTTATGGAGCAGCAACGATGTTACGCAGCAGGGCA
GTCGCCCTAAAACAAAGTTAAACATTATGAGGGAAGCGGTGATCGCCGAAGTATCGACTCAACTATCAGA
GGTAGTTGGCGTCATCGAGCGCCATCTCGAACCGACGTTGCTGGCCGTACATTTGTACGGCTCCGCAGTG
GATGGCGGCCTGAAGCCACACAGTGATATTGATTTGCTGGTTACGGTGACCGTAAGGCTTGATGAAACAA
CGCGGCGAGCTTTGATCAACGACCTTTTGGAAACTTCGGCTTCCCCTGGAGAGAGCGAGATTCTCCGCGC
TGTAGAAGTCACCATTGTTGTGCACGACGACATCATTCCGTGGCGTTATCCAGCTAAGCGCGAACTGCAA
TTTGGAGAATGGCAGCGCAATGACATTCTTGCAGGTATCTTCGAGCCAGCCACGATCGACATTGATCTGG
CTATCTTGCTGACAAAAGCAAGAGAACATAGCGTTGCCTTGGTAGGTCCAGCGGCGGAGGAACTCTTTGA
TCCGGTTCCTGAACAGGATCTATTTGAGGCGCTAAATGAAACCTTAACGCTATGGAACTCGCCGCCCGAC
TGGGCTGGCGATGAGCGAAATGTAGTGCTTACGTTGTCCCGCATTTGGTACAGCGCAGTAACCGGCAAAA
TCGCGCCGAAGGATGTCGCTGCCGACTGGGCAATGGAGCGCCTGCCGGCCCAGTATCAGCCCGTCATACT
TGAAGCTAGACAGGCTTATCTTGGACAAGAAGAAGATCGCTTGGCCTCGCGCGCAGATCAGTTGGAAGAA
TTTGTCCACTACGTGAAAGGCGAGATCACCAAGGTAGTCGGCAAATAACCCTCGAGCCACCCATGACCAA
AATCCCTTAACGTGAGTTACGCGTCGTTCCACTGAGCGTCAGACCCCGTAGAAAAGATCAAAGGATCTTC
TTGAGATCCTTTTTTTCTGCGCGTAATCTGCTGCTTGCAAACAAAAAAACCACCGCTACCAGCGGTGGTT
TGTTTGCCGGATCAAGAGCTACCAACTCTTTTTCCGAAGGTAACTGGCTTCAGCAGAGCGCAGATACCAA
ATACTGTCCTTCTAGTGTAGCCGTAGTTAGGCCACCACTTCAAGAACTCTGTAGCACCGCCTACATACCT
CGCTCTGCTAATCCTGTTACCAGTGGCTGCTGCCAGTGGCGATAAGTCGTGTCTTACCGGGTTGGACTCA
AGACGATAGTTACCGGATAAGGCGCAGCGGTCGGGCTGAACGGGGGGTTCGTGCACACAGCCCAGCTTGG
AGCGAACGACCTACACCGAACTGAGATACCTACAGCGTGAGCATTGAGAAAGCGCCACGCTTCCCGAAGG
GAGAAAGGCGGACAGGTATCCGGTAAGCGGCAGGGTCGGAACAGGAGAGCGCACGAGGGAGCTTCCAGGG
GGAAACGCCTGGTATCTTTATAGTCCTGTCGGGTTTCGCCACCTCTGACTTGAGCGTCGATTTTTGTGAT
GCTCGTCAGGGGGGCGGAGCCTATGGAAAAACGCCAGCAACGCGGCCTTTTTACGGTTCCTGGCCTTTTG
CTGGCCTTTTGCTCACATGTTCTTTCCTGCGTTATCCCCTGATTCTGTGGATAACCGTATTACCGCCTTT
GAGTGAGCTGATACCGCTCGCCGCAGCCGAACGACCGAGCGCAGCGAGTCAGTGAGCGAGGAAGCGGAAG
AGCGCCCAATACGCAAACCGCCTCTCCCCGCGCGTTGGCCGATTCATTAATGCAGCTGGCACGACAGGTT
TCCCGACTGGAAAGCGGGCAGTGAGCGCAACGCAATTAATACGCGTACCGCTAGCCAGGAAGAGTTTGTA
GAAACGCAAAAAGGCCATCCGTCAGGATGGCCTTCTGCTTAGTTTGATGCCTGGCAGTTTATGGCGGGCG
TCCTGCCCGCCACCCTCCGGGCCGTTGCTTCACAACGTTCAAATCCGCTCCCGGCGGATTTGTCCTACTC
AGGAGAGCGTTCACCGACAAACAACAGATAAAACGAAAGGCCCAGTCTTCCGACTGAGCCTTTCGTTTTA
TTTGATGCCTGGCAGTTCCCTACTCTCGCG
Features (pLannotate 1.2.2; 11 found; start..end, strand, type, name):
     18..54      -  CDS            lacZα (fragment): LacZα fragment of β-galactosidase; lacZ fragment
     85..180     +  protein_bind   attL3: mutant version of attL; recombination site for the Gateway® LR reaction LR Clonase™
    186..1862    +  CDS            PRKAA1: AAPK1_HUMAN - Also known as AMPK1. Experimental evidence at protein level: Swiss-Prot protein existence level 1. Catalytic subunit of AMP-activated protein kinase (AMPK), an energy sensor protein kinase that plays a key role in regulating cellular energy metabolism. In response to reduction of intracellular ATP levels, AMPK activates energy-producing pathways and inhibits energy-consuming processes: inhibits protein, carbohydrate and lipid biosynthesis, as well as cell growth and proliferation. AMPK acts via direct phosphorylation of metabolic enzymes, and by longer-term effects via phosphoryl
   1867..1960    -  protein_bind   attL2 (fragment): mutant version of attL; recombination site for the Gateway® LR reaction LR Clonase™
   2075..2098    +  promoter       Pc promoter (fragment): intI1 (promoter lies within the coding sequence); class 1 integron promoter
   2274..2330    +  CDS            GmR (fragment): gentamycin acetyltransferase; aacC1; confers resistance to gentamycin
   2337..3128    +  CDS            SmR: aminoglycoside adenylyltransferase (Murphy, 1985); aadA; confers resistance to spectinomycin and streptomycin
   3221..3809    +  rep_origin     ori: high-copy-number ColE1/pMB1/pBR322/pUC origin of replication
   3992..4084    +  CDS            lacI (fragment): lac repressor; lacI; The lac repressor binds to the lac operator to inhibit transcription in E. coli. This inhibition can be relieved by adding lactose or isopropyl-β-D-thiogalactopyranoside (IPTG).
   4139..4166    -  terminator     rrnB T2 terminator: transcription terminator T2 from the E. coli rrnB gene
   4298..4341    +  terminator     rrnB T1 terminator: Escherichia coli rrnB; transcription terminator T1 from the E. coli rrnB gene
