[The description below was written by a language model from this plasmid's Addgene catalogue record and pLannotate feature annotations shown in this document.]
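Description:
R777-E192 Hs.PRKAA1-nostop is a Gateway entry clone built on the pDonor-255 backbone, carrying the human PRKAA1 open reading frame (reference transcript NM_006251.5) with its stop codon removed. The full plasmid is 4,370 nt, consisting of a 1,677 bp insert in a backbone of roughly 2.7 kb. It is maintained in E. coli at high copy number through a ColE1/pUC-type origin and is selected with spectinomycin via the aadA aminoglycoside adenylyltransferase gene (SmR). A fragment of a class 1 integron Pc promoter and a short gentamicin acetyltransferase remnant lie just upstream of the marker. Small lacZα and lacI fragments and the rrnB T1 and T2 terminators are also annotated in the backbone; terminators of this kind typically insulate the cloning region from read-through transcription.

The PRKAA1 coding sequence encodes the alpha-1 catalytic subunit of AMP-activated protein kinase, an energy-sensing kinase that switches on energy-producing pathways and restrains biosynthesis and cell growth when ATP levels fall. It is flanked by Gateway attL recombination sites, annotated by the automated tool as attL3 on the upstream side and a partial attL2 on the downstream side. No promoter is annotated upstream of the ORF, consistent with an entry clone that is not itself an expression construct. Instead, the insert is meant to be transferred by LR Clonase recombination into destination vectors that supply the promoter and any tags. Because the stop codon is absent, translation can continue through the downstream att site, making this clone suited to C-terminal fusions with epitope tags, fluorescent proteins or other partners provided by the destination vector.
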