Addgene plasmid #70476: R777-E192 Hs.PRKAA1-nostop
Purpose: Gateway ORF clone of human PRKAA1 [NM_006251.5] without stop codon (for C-terminal fusions)
Depositing lab: Dominic Esposito. Depositing organization: National Cancer Institute (NCI).
Backbone
  Vector backbone: pDonor-255
  Backbone size w/o insert (bp): 2693
  Vector type: Gateway Entry Clone
Growth in bacteria
  Bacterial resistance: Spectinomycin, 50 μg/mL
  Growth temperature: 37°C
  Growth strain: DH10B
  Copy number: High Copy
Gene/Insert
  Gene/Insert name: PRKAA1 (alt name: NM_006251.5)
  Species: H. sapiens (human)
  Insert size (bp): 1677
  Entrez Gene: PRKAA1 (a.k.a. AMPK, AMPK alpha 1, AMPKa1)
  Cloning method: Gateway Cloning
  Sequencing primers: 5′ M13F 23-mer (5'-CCCAGTCACGACGTTGTAAAACG); 3′ attLR 23-mer (5'-TAACATCAGAGATTTTGAGACAC)
Terms and licenses: Academic/Nonprofit Terms; Industry Terms: Not Available to Industry
How to cite: R777-E192 Hs.PRKAA1-nostop was a gift from Dominic Esposito (Addgene plasmid # 70476 ; http://n2t.net/addgene:70476 ; RRID:Addgene_70476)
