>Addgene plasmid #70476 | R777-E192 Hs.PRKAA1-nostop | addgene partial sequence | sequence record 132506 | pCR8_R1 5'-cgaaccgaacaggcttatgt-3'
GGTGTGCGTCACCCGGCAACCTTGGGTAGCAGCGAAGTCGAGGCATTTCTGTCCTGGCTGGTCTAGAGGA
TCTAAGCTTGCATGCAAATAATGATTTTATTTTGACTGATAGTGACCTGTTCGTTGCAACAAATTGATAA
GCAATGCTTTCCTATAATGCCAACTTTGTACAAGAAAGTTGATTGTGCAAGAATTTTAATTAGATTTGCA
CACATCTCAAAAAATTCTATTGTGTGACTTCCAGGTCTTGGAGTTAGGTCAACAGGAGAAGAGTCAAGTG
AGGTCACAGATGAGGTAAGAGAAACTTCTGAGGATTTTCCTTGAGCCTCAGCATCTGAATCACTCCTTTG
GCAAGATCGATAGTTGCTAACTGATCCCGATCTCTGTGGAGTAGCAGTCCCTGATTTGGCTTCTGTAATT
TCATCATCAATACTACGGAAATCCAGTAGATAAGTTCTACTATCCACTTGGTATAACTGTAGACTCATTT
TGGAGTAAGTGCTTGTCACAGGATTCTTCCTTCGTACACGCAAATAATATGGGTTTACAACCTTCCATTC
ATAATCCAATTGTTTGATTGCTCTACATACTTCTGCCATAATATCATTTGGTCGACTTTGACTTCTAATT
CCTAAATGCCATTTTGCTTTCCTTACACCTTGGTGTTTGGATTTCTGTGGATTTAATTCATCAAGGGTAT
GGCGTGCCCTTGGTGTTTCAGCAACCAAGAATGGTACTCTTTCAGGATGGGGCCGAGTCAGGTGATGATC
ATCAAGAAAAGAATCAGGTGGGCTTGTCGCCAAATAGAAATCTTTGGCTTCATTCATTATTCTCCTGTTA
TCTATTATGAGATGGTAGGCAACTGCCAAAGGATCCTGGTGATTTCTGTTGTAAAGACAGCTGAGAACTT
CCTCTTCTGAG
